>Addgene plasmid #179057 | pBBK73 pHomL-RPL18Bp-Scarlet(rfp)-Link-SED5-SSA1t-HomR (AmpR) | addgene full sequence | sequence record 360862 | Addgene NGS Result
TTACCAATGCTTAATCAGTGAGGCACCTATCTCAGCGATCTGTCTATTTCGTTCATCCATAGTTGCCTGA
CTCCCCGTCGTGTAGATAACTACGATACGGGAGGGCTTACCATCTGGCCCCAGTGCTGCAATGATACCGC
GGGACCCACGCTCACCGGCTCCAGATTTATCAGCAATAAACCAGCCAGCCGGAAGGGCCGAGCGCAGAAG
TGGTCCTGCAACTTTATCCGCCTCCATCCAGTCTATTAATTGTTGCCGGGAAGCTAGAGTAAGTAGTTCG
CCAGTTAATAGTTTGCGCAACGTTGTTGCCATTGCTACAGGCATCGTGGTGTCACGCTCGTCGTTTGGTA
TGGCTTCATTCAGCTCCGGTTCCCAACGATCAAGGCGAGTTACATGATCCCCCATGTTGTGCAAAAAAGC
GGTTAGCTCCTTCGGTCCTCCGATCGTTGTCAGAAGTAAGTTGGCCGCAGTGTTATCACTCATGGTTATG
GCAGCACTGCATAATTCTCTTACTGTCATGCCATCCGTAAGATGCTTTTCTGTGACTGGTGAGTACTCAA
CCAAGTCATTCTGAGAATAGTGTATGCGGCGACCGAGTTGCTCTTGCCCGGCGTCAATACGGGATAATAC
CGCGCCACATAGCAGAACTTTAAAAGTGCTCATCATTGGAAAACGTTCTTCGGGGCGAAAACTCTCAAGG
ATCTTACCGCTGTTGAGATCCAGTTCGATGTAACCCACTCGTGCACCCAACTGATCTTCAGCATCTTTTA
CTTTCACCAGCGTTTCTGGGTGAGCAAAAACAGGAAGGCAAAATGCCGCAAAAAAGGGAATAAGGGCGAC
ACGGAAATGTTGAATACTCATACTCTTCCTTTTTCAATATTATTGAAGCATTTATCAGGGTTATTGTCTC
ATGAGCGGATACATATTTGAATGTATTTAGAAAAATAAACAAATAGGGGTTCCGCGCACATTTCCCCGAA
AAGTGCCACCTGTCATGACCAAAATCCCTTAACGTGAGTTTTCGTTCCACTGAGCGTCAGACCCCGTAGA
AAAGATCAAAGGATCTTCTTGAGATCCTTTTTTTCTGCGCGTAATCTGCTGCTTGCAAACAAAAAAACCA
CCGCTACCAGCGGTGGTTTGTTTGCCGGATCAAGAGCTACCAACTCTTTTTCCGAAGGTAACTGGCTTCA
GCAGAGCGCAGATACCAAATACTGTTCTTCTAGTGTAGCCGTAGTTAGGCCACCACTTCAAGAACTCTGT
AGCACCGCCTACATACCTCGCTCTGCTAATCCTGTTACCAGTGGCTGCTGCCAGTGGCGATAAGTCGTGT
CTTACCGGGTTGGACTCAAGACGATAGTTACCGGATAAGGCGCAGCGGTCGGGCTGAACGGGGGGTTCGT
GCACACAGCCCAGCTTGGAGCGAACGACCTACACCGAACTGAGATACCTACAGCGTGAGCTATGAGAAAG
CGCCACGCTTCCCGAAGGGAGAAAGGCGGACAGGTATCCGGTAAGCGGCAGGGTCGGAACAGGAGAGCGC
ACGAGGGAGCTTCCAGGGGGAAACGCCTGGTATCTTTATAGTCCTGTCGGGTTTCGCCACCTCTGACTTG
AGCGTCGATTTTTGTGATGCTCGTCAGGGGGGCGGAGCCTATGGAAAAACGCCAGCAACGCGGCCTTTTT
ACGGTTCCTGGCCTTTTGCTGGCCTTTTGCTCACATGTTCTTTCCTGCGTTATCCCCTGATTCTGTGGAT
AACCGTGCGGCCGCCAATGTTATCTATTGGCAGATGTTCATACGGGGCTTTCAAATATTGATGAAATTAT
GTGATGTTTAGAAGAAGATTCGAACTGTTTTCAGTAGATTTGGTAACTGTGCAACCATAACTCATGCCCC
CTATTTATCGGCATTGAGATTGTAAAGGAAGTAAAACGCATTTTTGCAGATCTGTTCTCTTATGTATTTT
TAATCGTCCTTGTATGGAAGTATCAAAGGGGACGTTCTTCACCTCCTTGGAAAACGCAAACTTTCTTTTT
GCCTATCACAGTATCTTATCGAGCTAACTATTTTCGACACACATGAAAAAGCAGAAATATTAACGAAAAA
GAAAAGAAAGACCATGTCATGTACGGGCAATCAGAATATGCAAGATGAGCGGGAACGGGCGAAATGTGCA
CGCGCACAACTTACGAAACGCGGATGAGTCACTGACAGCCACCGCAGAGGTTCTGACTCCTACTGAGCTC
TATTGGAGGTGGCAGAACCGGTAATCCCACAGTGAGCAACTTGACAAACCAACAGATATAGGCTGTGTCT
TAAAATATACCATCCAATACCTTGATGAACTTTTCAAAGATGACTAAAATAAGTGAAATTTCAACATTAA
CTTCGAGCTGTAAACACAGTGGTTTCTTTGCATAAACACCATCAGCCTCAAGTCGTCAAGTAAAGATTTC
GTGTTCATGCAGATAGATAACAATCTATATGTTGATAATTAGCGTTGCCTCATCAATGCGTACACGAAGA
ATATACTAAAAAATGAGCAGGCAAGATAAACGAAGGCAAAGATGACAGAGCAGAAAGCCCTAGTAAAGCG
TATTACAAATGAAACCAAGATTCAGATTGCGATCCCTGAATTCGCATCTAGATGGTAGAGCCACAAACAG
CCGGTACAAGCAACGATCTCCAGGACCATCTGAATCATGCGCGGATGACACGAACTCACGACGGCGATCA
CAGACATTAACCCACAGTACAGACACTGCGACAACGTGGCAATTCGTCGCAATACCGTCTCACTGAACTG
GCCGATAATTGCAGACGAACGAAGAGGATGTCCAATATTTTTTTTAAGGAATAAGGATACTTCAAGACTA
GATTCCCCCCTGCATTCCCATCAGAACCGTAAACCTTGGCGCTTTCCTTGGGAAGTATTCAAGAAGTGCC
TTGTCCGGTTTCTGTGGCTCACAAACCAGCGCGCCCGATATGGCTTTCTTTTCACTTATGAATGTACCAG
TACGGGACAATTAGAACGCTCCTGTAACAATCTCTTTGCAAATGTGGGGTTACATTCTAACCATGTCACA
CTGCTGACGAAATTCAAAGTAAAAAAAAATGGGACCACGTCTTGAGAACGATAGATTTTCTTTATTTTAC
ATTGAACAGTCGTTGTCTCAGCGCGCTTTATGTTTTCATTCATACTTCATATTATAAAATAACAAAAGAA
GAATTTCATATTCACGCCCAAGAAATCAGGCTGCTTTCCAAATGCAATTGACACTTCATTAGCCATCACA
CAAAACTCTTTCTTGCTGGAGCTTCTTTTAAAAAAGACCTCAGTACACCAAACACGTTACCCGACCTCGT
TATTTTACGACAACTATGATAAAATTCTGAAGAAAAAATAAAAAAATTTTCATACTTCTTGCTTTTATTT
AAACCATTGAATGATTTCTTTTGAACAAAACTACCTGTTTCACCAAAGGAAATAGAAAGAAAAAATCAAT
TAGAAGAAAACAAAAAACAAAAGATCTATGGTTAGTAAAGGTGAAGCTGTTATAAAAGAATTCATGAGGT
TTAAAGTTCATATGGAAGGTTCAATGAATGGTCATGAATTTGAAATTGAAGGTGAAGGTGAAGGTAGACC
ATATGAAGGTACACAAACTGCTAAATTGAAAGTTACTAAAGGTGGTCCATTACCATTTTCTTGGGATATT
TTGTCTCCACAATTCATGTATGGTTCTAGAGCTTTTATTAAGCATCCAGCTGATATTCCAGATTATTATA
AACAATCTTTTCCTGAAGGTTTTAAATGGGAAAGAGTTATGAATTTCGAAGATGGTGGTGCTGTTACTGT
TACTCAAGATACTTCTTTGGAAGATGGTACTTTAATCTATAAAGTTAAATTGAGAGGTACTAATTTTCCA
CCAGATGGTCCAGTTATGCAAAAGAAAACTATGGGTTGGGAAGCATCTACTGAAAGATTGTATCCAGAAG
ATGGTGTTTTGAAAGGAGACATTAAGATGGCTTTGAGATTGAAAGATGGTGGTCGGTACCTGGCCGACTT
CAAGACCACCTATAAAGCTAAAAAACCAGTTCAAATGCCAGGTGCATATAATGTTGATAGAAAGTTAGAT
ATAACGTCGCATAACGAGGACTATACTGTAGTTGAACAATATGAACGTAGTGAAGGTAGACATAGTACCG
GAGGAATGGATGAATTGTATAAATCTGGTCCTTCTGGCCCAACTGGTTCTATGAACATAAAGGATAGAAC
TTCAGAATTTCAACAAAGTGTGTTGAGTTACAAGAAAAGAAACAAAAACTTTAGAGAACAGCAGAGGGAA
CGTCTACAAGAGAAAGAAAGTGAAAACTTTGCCAACAACACAACCGGCAATGGGAAAAGTGTCTCTGAGT
TTCAAAAAAAGGCTTCTGGCATAGCTCACGAAATTTCATCCACCGCACAATTATTATCGAAATTAGCAGT
GCTGGCCAAAAGGAAACCGATGTTCAATGACAACCCTGTAGAGATTGCCGAGCTATCATTTTTGATCAAA
AGGAAGATTTATGCCATCGAACAAAGTTTAGTGCAATTAAGTCAGCTCAAGAAAACCGACGTGAATGGCA
ACACATCAAATCAATCTTCTAAGCAACCTAGTGCCGTACAGCACTCCAAAAATGTCGTAAATCTTTTAAA
CACGCAAATGAAAAACATATCAGGAAGTTTTAAAGACGTATTGGAGGAAAGGCAACGACTAGAAATGGCT
AACAAAGACAGATGGCAAAAACTAACCACCGACACTGGACATGCACCAGCTGATGACCAAACGCAAAGCA
ATCACGCCGCGGACTTGACCACGTATAACAACTCCAACCCATTCATGACCTCACTACTAGATGAATCCTC
AGAAAAGAATAACAACTCGTCCAACCAAGGAGAACTGTCTTTCCCTCAAAACGACTCTCAACTAATGTTA
ATGGAAGAGGGACAGTTATCCAATAACGTCTACTTACAAGAAAGAAATAGGGCGGTGGAGACAATAGAAT
CCACAATCCAGGAAGTGGGAAATCTCTTCCAACAACTGGCCTCCATGGTTCAAGAACAGGGCGAAGTAAT
CCAAAGGATTGATGCAAACGTAGACGACATCGATTTAAACATTAGTGGTGCTCAAAGGGAACTTTTGAAA
TACTTCGACAGGATAAAGAGTAATAGATGGTTAGCCGCAAAGGTTTTTTTTATAATCTTTGTATTTTTCG
TTATTTGGGTTTTAGTCAATTAGCGAGATCCTAACTCGAGGCCAATTGGTGCGGCAATTGATAATAACGA
AAATGTCTTTTAATGATCTGGGTATAATGAGGAATTTTCCGAACGTTTTTACTTTATATATATATATACA
TGTAACATATATTCTATACGCTATAGAGAAAGGAAATTTTTCAATTAAAAAAAAAATAGAGAAAGAGTTT
CACTTCTTGATTATCGCTAACACTAATGGTTGAAGTACTGCTACTTTAATTTTATGCTGCCAATGAGACG
ACGGGGTCATCACGGCTCATCATGCGCCAAACAAATGTGTGCAATACACGCTCGGATGACTGCATGATGA
CCGCACTGACTGGGGACAGCAGATCCACCTAAGCCTGTGAGAGAAGCAGACACCCGACAGATCAAGGCAG
TTAACTAGTGCACTGCAGTACAAATCGTCCCCAACAAAAGTGGGCTCTCAAAATTCATCACATTTAAATG
CATATAGGAAGAGCAACAGTTGGTTTGCATCTGATGTTCCTTAAAGATTTCGACATAATGTGCGAAGTAG
ATCCCTTCAGCACTGTACTTGTTTTTGCGACTAGATTGTAAATCATTCTTTATTTAATCTCTTTCTTTAA
CTACTGCTTAAAGTATAATTTGGTCCGTAGTTTAATAACTATACTAAGCGAACGCTCTCTCGAAATTTTT
CTTAACGCGTCCTTGTACTGCGTCTAACGCTTTTGCCACTTGGATTTCTATTATAGGAAATAGTCTCACT
TACTGGGCGACGAATTTTCGCGTTTTGATGAAGCACAGGAAGAATTTCTTTATGCTCAGAAGTTTGACAG
CAAGCAAGTTCATCATTCGAACTAGCCTTATTGTTTTAGTTCAGTGACAGCGAACTGCCGTACTCGATGC
TTTATTTCTCACGGTAGAGCGGAAGAACAGATAGATCCCTACATATTGCTACCACTTCTATTACACAATA
GTTTCAATAGCTTGCAGCGTAGCTAAACTCTAAAATTTATCTAAATCACTCATATAAACCGAACCCTTCC
CCTTCCGCTTATAGTACAGCTGATGCTCCTTCACTATTTTAACATGTGGAATTCTTGAAAGAATGAAATC
GCCATGCCAAGCCATCACACGGTCTTTTATGCAATTGATTGACCGCCTGCAACACATAGGCAGTAAAATT
TTTACAAGCAGTAGCAGAACAGGCCACACAATCGCAAGTGATTAACGTCCACACAGGTATAGGGTTTCTG
GACCATATGATACATGCTCTGGCCAAGCATTCCGGCTGGTCGCTAATCGTTGAGTGCCGAGCGGCCGCGA
TTATCAAAAAGGATCTTCACCTAGATCCTTTTAAATTAAAAATGAAGTTTTAAATCAATCTAAAGTATAT
ATGAGTAAACTTGGTCTGACAG
Features (pLannotate 1.2.2; 10 found; start..end, strand, type, name):
      1..861     -  CDS            AmpR: β-lactamase; bla; confers resistance to ampicillin, carbenicillin, and related antibiotics
    862..966     -  promoter       AmpR promoter: bla
   1069..1657    +  rep_origin     ori: high-copy-number ColE1/pMB1/pBR322/pUC origin of replication
   2391..2510    +  rep_origin     ARS1 (fragment): S. cerevisiae autonomously replicating sequence ARS1/ARS416
   2515..2561    +  promoter       HIS3 promoter (fragment): S. cerevisiae HIS3
   2562..2624    +  CDS            HIS3 (fragment): imidazoleglycerol-phosphate dehydratase, required for histidine biosynthesis; S. cerevisiae HIS3; yeast auxotrophic marker
   3528..4223    +  CDS            mScarlet-I: mScarlet-I is a basic (constitutively fluorescent) red fluorescent protein published in 2016, derived from synthetic construct. It is reported to be a rapidly-maturing monomer with moderate acid sensitivity.
   4251..5270    +  CDS            SED5: SED5_YEAST - Experimental evidence at protein level: Swiss-Prot protein existence level 1. Required for vesicular transport between the endoplasmic reticulum and the Golgi complex. Acts as a target organelle soluble NSF attachment protein receptor (t-SNARE). From Saccharomyces cerevisiae (strain ATCC 204508 / S288c) (Baker's yeast).
   6323..6349    +  rep_origin     ARS1 (fragment): S. cerevisiae autonomously replicating sequence ARS1/ARS416
   6446..6567    +  CDS            HIS3 (fragment): imidazoleglycerol-phosphate dehydratase, required for histidine biosynthesis; S. cerevisiae HIS3; yeast auxotrophic marker
