[The description below was written by a language model from this plasmid's Addgene catalogue record and pLannotate feature annotations shown in this document.]
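Description:
pBBK73 pHomL-RPL18Bp-Scarlet(rfp)-Link-SED5-SSA1t-HomR is a 6.7 kb yeast integration-cassette plasmid built on the pYTK089 backbone by BsaI Golden Gate assembly. It belongs to the Markerless Yeast Localization and Overexpression (MyLO) CRISPR-Cas9 toolkit. In E. coli it is maintained at high copy through a ColE1/pUC-type origin and selected with ampicillin via the β-lactamase gene and its native promoter. The feature table shows no complete yeast selectable marker or functional yeast origin. This fits the markerless design, in which the cassette is meant to be inserted into the genome rather than carried episomally.

The payload is an expression unit in which the S. cerevisiae RPL18B promoter drives a red fluorescent protein, annotated as mScarlet-I. This is joined through a short linker to the N-terminus of full-length SED5, and the construct name indicates that the SSA1 terminator follows. Sed5 is a t-SNARE required for ER-to-Golgi vesicular transport, so the fusion serves as a fluorescent marker of the early Golgi.

The unit is flanked by left and right homology arms (HomL and HomR) that direct homologous recombination at a chromosomal site, presumably at a Cas9-induced break given the toolkit context. The record does not name the target locus. The promoter, terminator and arms themselves are not annotated. Short partial matches to ARS1 and HIS3 sequences appear on both sides of the cassette and probably lie within or near the arm regions, but they are fragments and should not be read as a working origin or auxotrophic marker. The plasmid is typically used to generate yeast strains with a stably integrated early Golgi reference marker for colocalization and protein localization studies.
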