Addgene plasmid #179057: pBBK73 pHomL-RPL18Bp-Scarlet(rfp)-Link-SED5-SSA1t-HomR (AmpR)
Purpose: Vector containing a yeast integration cassette for RPL18B-driven expression of Scarlet(rfp)-Link-SED5, a marker for the early Golgi
Depositing lab: Vincent Martin. Depositing organization: Concordia University. Publication: The MyLo CRISPR-Cas9 Toolkit: A Markerless Yeast Localization and Overexpression CRISPR-Cas9 Toolkit. Bean BDM, Whiteway M, Martin VJJ. G3 (Bethesda). 2022 Jun 16. pii: 6609175. doi: 10.1093/g3journal/jkac154. PubMed 35708612.
Backbone
  Vector backbone: pYTK089 (ColE1, AmpR)
  Vector type: Yeast Expression
Growth in bacteria
  Bacterial resistance: Ampicillin, 100 μg/mL
  Growth temperature: 37°C
  Growth strain: DH5alpha
  Copy number: High Copy
Gene/Insert
  Gene/Insert name: RPL18Bp-Scarlet(rfp)-Link-SED5
  Species: S. cerevisiae (budding yeast)
  Cloning method: Restriction Enzyme; 5′ cloning site Unknown (unknown if destroyed); 3′ cloning site Unknown (unknown if destroyed)
Terms and licenses: Academic/Nonprofit Terms; Industry Terms: Not Available to Industry
Depositor comments: Part of the Markerless Yeast Localization and Overexpression (MyLO) CRISPR-Cas9 Toolkit. Vector cloned using BsaI Golden Gate cloning
How to cite: pBBK73 pHomL-RPL18Bp-Scarlet(rfp)-Link-SED5-SSA1t-HomR (AmpR) was a gift from Vincent Martin (Addgene plasmid # 179057 ; http://n2t.net/addgene:179057 ; RRID:Addgene_179057)
